Addgene plasmid #233390: LSM104 CMV-TO-AVPR2-(noExtraV2)-ADAR2(DD-E488Q-T501A) (FLP-IN)
Purpose: CCR6-ADAR2dd(E488Q, T501A) with a short 4 amino acid linker and no extra V2 tail
Depositing lab: Xiaojing Gao. Depositing organization: Stanford University. Publication: Post-transcriptional modular synthetic receptors. Zhang X, Mille-Fragoso LS, Kaseniit KE, Lee AP, Zhang M, Call CC, Hu Y, Xie Y, Gao XJ. Nat Chem Biol. 2025 Mar 28. doi: 10.1038/s41589-025-01872-w. PubMed 40155716.
Backbone
  Vector backbone: FLP-IN
  Vector type: Mammalian Expression
Growth in bacteria
  Bacterial resistance: Ampicillin, 100 μg/mL
  Growth temperature: 37°C
  Growth strain: DH5alpha
  Copy number: High Copy
Gene/Insert
  Gene/Insert name: AVPR2-ADAR2dd
  Species: Synthetic
  Mutation: E488Q, T501A on ADAR2dd
  Promoter: CMV
  Cloning method: Gibson Cloning
Terms and licenses: Academic/Nonprofit Terms; Industry Terms: Not Available to Industry
Depositor comments: https://benchling.com/s/seq-LHTVjwaqizhT57BDyA1Q?m=slm-w9ypBuXnFG4kQSMqGE7A for annotated sequence file. Please visit https://doi.org/10.1101/2024.05.03.592453 for bioRxiv preprint.
How to cite: LSM104 CMV-TO-AVPR2-(noExtraV2)-ADAR2(DD-E488Q-T501A) (FLP-IN) was a gift from Xiaojing Gao (Addgene plasmid # 233390 ; http://n2t.net/addgene:233390 ; RRID:Addgene_233390)
