[The description below was written by a language model from this plasmid's Addgene catalogue record and pLannotate feature annotations shown in this document.]
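Description:
LSM104 CMV-TO-AVPR2-(noExtraV2)-ADAR2(DD-E488Q-T501A) (FLP-IN) is a 7.6 kb mammalian expression plasmid built on a Flp-In-type backbone for site-specific genomic integration. It is maintained in E. coli at high copy through a ColE1/pUC origin and an ampicillin resistance gene. For mammalian use it carries an FRT site placed directly upstream of a hygromycin resistance coding sequence followed by an SV40 poly(A) signal. No complete promoter is annotated for this marker. That matches the usual Flp-In design, in which FLP-mediated recombination into a genomic FRT landing site supplies the promoter and start codon, so that hygromycin resistance reports correct integration.

The payload is driven by the CMV enhancer/promoter followed by tet operator sequences (the "TO" in the name). Expression would therefore be repressed in cells expressing the Tet repressor and induced by tetracycline or doxycycline. The open reading frame begins with a short FLAG-like epitope fragment at the N-terminus, followed by the human arginine vasopressin receptor 2 (AVPR2). The receptor is fused through what the record describes as a four-amino-acid linker to the ADAR2 deaminase domain carrying the E488Q and T501A mutations. A bGH poly(A) signal terminates the transcript. "noExtraV2" indicates that no additional V2 receptor tail was appended.

The catalogue purpose line names CCR6 as the receptor, whereas the plasmid name, insert field and feature table all indicate AVPR2, so the purpose text appears inconsistent with the rest of the record. The construct comes from work on post-transcriptional modular synthetic receptors, where a receptor-tethered A-to-I RNA-editing domain presumably couples ligand sensing to RNA editing. The record does not detail the mechanism.
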