Features (pLannotate 1.2.2; 24 found; start..end, strand, type, name):
    666..686     -  CDS            3xFLAG (fragment): three tandem FLAG® epitope tags
    824..857     -  promoter       TRE3GV promoter (fragment): 3rd-generation Tet-responsive promoter that can be activated by binding of Tet-On® 3G, optimized for retroviral and lentiviral vectors
    865..884     -  promoter       PLtetO-1 promoter (fragment): modified phage lambda PL promoter with tet operator sites (Lutz and Bujard, 1997)
    886..905     -  promoter       PLtetO-1 promoter (fragment): modified phage lambda PL promoter with tet operator sites (Lutz and Bujard, 1997)
    907..1110    -  promoter       CMV promoter: human cytomegalovirus (CMV) immediate early promoter
   1111..1490    -  enhancer       CMV enhancer: human cytomegalovirus immediate early enhancer
   1640..1692    +  misc_feature   bom (fragment): basis of mobility region from pBR322
   1751..1855    +  promoter       AmpR promoter: bla
   1856..2716    +  CDS            AmpR: β-lactamase; bla; confers resistance to ampicillin, carbenicillin, and related antibiotics
   2887..3475    +  rep_origin     ori: high-copy-number ColE1/pMB1/pBR322/pUC origin of replication
   3658..3750    +  CDS            lacI (fragment): lac repressor; lacI; The lac repressor binds to the lac operator to inhibit transcription in E. coli. This inhibition can be relieved by adding lactose or isopropyl-β-D-thiogalactopyranoside (IPTG).
   3763..3784    +  protein_bind   CAP binding site: CAP binding activates transcription in the presence of cAMP. E. coli catabolite activator protein
   3799..3829    +  promoter       lac promoter: promoter for the E. coli lac operon
   3837..3853    +  protein_bind   lac operator: The lac repressor binds to the lac operator to inhibit transcription in E. coli. This inhibition can be relieved by adding lactose or isopropyl-β-D-thiogalactopyranoside (IPTG). lac repressor encoded by lacI
   3926..4047    -  polyA_signal   SV40 poly(A) signal: SV40 polyadenylation signal
   4042..4167    -  CDS            ble (fragment): BLE_KLEPN - Experimental evidence at protein level: Swiss-Prot protein existence level 1. Binding protein with a strong affinity to the bleomycin family of antibiotics. Binds to CL990; an antimitotic-antibiotic compound. From Klebsiella pneumoniae.
   4177..5199    -  CDS            HygR: aminoglycoside phosphotransferase from E. coli; aph(4)-Ia; confers resistance to hygromycin
   5207..5254    -  protein_bind   FRT: FLP-mediated recombination occurs in the 8-bp core sequence TCTAGAAA (Turan and Bode, 2011). FLP recombinase from the Saccharomyces cerevisiae 2μ plasmid
   5259..5492    -  rep_origin     f1 ori (fragment) (sequence partly withheld): f1 bacteriophage origin of replication; arrow indicates direction of (+) strand synthesis
   5513..5534    -  promoter       SV40 promoter (fragment): SV40 enhancer and early promoter
   5538..5561    -  polyA_signal   bGH poly(A) signal (fragment): bovine growth hormone polyadenylation signal
   5577..5801    -  polyA_signal   bGH poly(A) signal: bovine growth hormone polyadenylation signal
   5914..7122    -  CDS            Adarb1 (fragment): RED1_RAT - Also known as Red1. Experimental evidence at protein level: Swiss-Prot protein existence level 1. Catalyzes the hydrolytic deamination of adenosine to inosine in double-stranded RNA (dsRNA) referred to as A-to-I RNA editing. This may affect gene expression and function in a number of ways that include mRNA translation by changing codons and hence the amino acid sequence of proteins; pre-mRNA splicing by altering splice site recognition sequences; RNA stability by changing sequences involved in nuclease recognition; genetic stability in the case of RNA virus genomes by changing seque
   7135..653     -  CDS            AVPR2 (across the origin): V2R_HUMAN - Also known as ADHR, DIR, DIR3, V2R. Experimental evidence at protein level: Swiss-Prot protein existence level 1. Receptor for arginine vasopressin. The activity of this receptor is mediated by G proteins which activate adenylate cyclase. Involved in renal water reabsorption. From Homo sapiens (Human).
>Addgene plasmid #233390 | LSM104 CMV-TO-AVPR2-(noExtraV2)-ADAR2(DD-E488Q-T501A) (FLP-IN) | addgene full sequence | sequence record 466401 | Addgene NGS Result
GTGGGAGCAACGAACACCATGAGAGCAATCCACGTCACGTAGGTCCTTCTGCCCCATGGCTCAGCGAAGC
AAGCCCAGCAATCGGTCACGCCAGATCCGCCCTCCACATTTCTCTGTGCGAAAATAAACAACTGGGGCAA
GCTCAGAAGCAGGGAAAAAGCCCACGCAACCAGAACTGGCCTGTTCCAATGGGCTCCGGAACCGTGCCTA
TACGCCAGCATGGGGCGACAGATAGCCCTGTGTCTGTCCAAGGTCATAGCAAGTATCATATATGAACTGG
CATACATTCCCACCATCTGCAGGTATTTCACGGCCCGACACAGTGCGTCTGGCCCCCGGAATCTATCGGT
GGCTTTCCAAGCCAGTTGAGGGAGCACCTGAAACAGCGCCACGGCCAGGTCTGCAAGACAGAGATGGCCG
ATAAAGACATGAATAGGCGCCCAGTGGCCTCGGCGGCCTCGTCGCGCCAGGGCGGCCAGCACCAGACCAT
TGCTCAACGCGACGGCAACGAAAACGATGGAGAGCAAGGCGAGCTCCGCTCTTGCAAGAAGTGGGTCCCG
GGTATCCAGAGGCCTCTCCTGTGAGCTGTTGGAGGGAAGACTTGGAAGAGATGGATGTCCGGGCACGGCG
CTTGTGGTAGAGGCCATGAGCATATCGATGCTGGCGTCATCATCGTCCTTGTAGTCGGCGAATACCAGGC
AGAAGATGTAGCTCAGGGCGATGATCGTCTTCATGGTGGCGAAGCTTAAGTTTAAACGCTAGAGTCCGGA
GGCTGGATCGGTCCCGGTGTCTTCTATGGAGGTCAAAACAGCGTGGATGGCGTCTCCAGGCGATCTGACG
GTTCACTAAACGAGCTCGTCGACGATCTCTATCACTGATAGGGAGATCTCTATCACTGATAGGGAGAGCT
CTGCTTATATAGACCTCCCACCGTACACGCCTACCGCCCATTTGCGTCAATGGGGCGGAGTTGTTACGAC
ATTTTGGAAAGTCCCGTTGATTTTGGTGCCAAAACAAACTCCCATTGACGTCAATGGGGTGGAGACTTGG
AAATCCCCGTGAGTCAAACCGCTATCCACGCCCATTGATGTACTGCCAAAACCGCATCACCATGGTAATA
GCGATGACTAATACGTAGATGTACTGCCAAGTAGGAAAGTCCCATAAGGTCATGTACTGGGCATAATGCC
AGGCGGGCCATTTACCGTCATTGACGTCAATAGGGGGCGTACTTGGCATATGATACACTTGATGTACTGC
CAAGTGGGCAGTTTACCGTAAATACTCCACCCATTGACGTCAATGGAAAGTCCCTATTGGCGTTACTATG
GGAACATACGTCATTATTGACGTCAATGGGCGGGGGTCGTTGGGCGGTCAGCCAGGCGGGCCATTTACCG
TAAGTTATGTAACGCGGAACTCCATATATGGGCTATGAACTAATGACCCCGTAATTGATTACTATTAATA
ACTAGTCAATAATCAATGTCAACGCGTATATCTGGCCCGTACGAAGCAGCGCAAAACGCCTAACCCTAAG
CAGATTCTTCATGCAATTGTCGGTCAAGCCTTGCCTTGTTGTAGCTTAAATTTTGCTCGCGCACTACTCA
GCGACCTCCAACACACAAGCAGGGAGCAGATACTGGCTTAACTATGCGGCATCAGAGCAGATTGTACTGA
GAGTGCACCATAGGGGATCGGGAGATCTCCCGATCCGTCGACGTCAGGTGGCACTTTTCGGGGAAATGTG
CGCGGAACCCCTATTTGTTTATTTTTCTAAATACATTCAAATATGTATCCGCTCATGAGACAATAACCCT
GATAAATGCTTCAATAATATTGAAAAAGGAAGAGTATGAGTATTCAACATTTCCGTGTCGCCCTTATTCC
CTTTTTTGCGGCATTTTGCCTTCCTGTTTTTGCTCACCCAGAAACGCTGGTGAAAGTAAAAGATGCTGAA
GATCAGTTGGGTGCACGAGTGGGTTACATCGAACTGGATCTCAACAGCGGTAAGATCCTTGAGAGTTTTC
GCCCCGAAGAACGTTTTCCAATGATGAGCACTTTTAAAGTTCTGCTATGTGGCGCGGTATTATCCCGTAT
TGACGCCGGGCAAGAGCAACTCGGTCGCCGCATACACTATTCTCAGAATGACTTGGTTGAGTACTCACCA
GTCACAGAAAAGCATCTTACGGATGGCATGACAGTAAGAGAATTATGCAGTGCTGCCATAACCATGAGTG
ATAACACTGCGGCCAACTTACTTCTGACAACGATCGGAGGACCGAAGGAGCTAACCGCTTTTTTGCACAA
CATGGGGGATCATGTAACTCGCCTTGATCGTTGGGAACCGGAGCTGAATGAAGCCATACCAAACGACGAG
CGTGACACCACGATGCCTGTAGCAATGGCAACAACGTTGCGCAAACTATTAACTGGCGAACTACTTACTC
TAGCTTCCCGGCAACAATTAATAGACTGGATGGAGGCGGATAAAGTTGCAGGACCACTTCTGCGCTCGGC
CCTTCCGGCTGGCTGGTTTATTGCTGATAAATCTGGAGCCGGTGAGCGTGGGTCTCGCGGTATCATTGCA
GCACTGGGGCCAGATGGTAAGCCCTCCCGTATCGTAGTTATCTACACGACGGGGAGTCAGGCAACTATGG
ATGAACGAAATAGACAGATCGCTGAGATAGGTGCCTCACTGATTAAGCATTGGTAACTGTCAGACCAAGT
TTACTCATATATACTTTAGATTGATTTAAAACTTCATTTTTAATTTAAAAGGATCTAGGTGAAGATCCTT
TTTGATAATCTCATGACCAAAATCCCTTAACGTGAGTTTTCGTTCCACTGAGCGTCAGACCCCGTAGAAA
AGATCAAAGGATCTTCTTGAGATCCTTTTTTTCTGCGCGTAATCTGCTGCTTGCAAACAAAAAAACCACC
GCTACCAGCGGTGGTTTGTTTGCCGGATCAAGAGCTACCAACTCTTTTTCCGAAGGTAACTGGCTTCAGC
AGAGCGCAGATACCAAATACTGTTCTTCTAGTGTAGCCGTAGTTAGGCCACCACTTCAAGAACTCTGTAG
CACCGCCTACATACCTCGCTCTGCTAATCCTGTTACCAGTGGCTGCTGCCAGTGGCGATAAGTCGTGTCT
TACCGGGTTGGACTCAAGACGATAGTTACCGGATAAGGCGCAGCGGTCGGGCTGAACGGGGGGTTCGTGC
ACACAGCCCAGCTTGGAGCGAACGACCTACACCGAACTGAGATACCTACAGCGTGAGCTATGAGAAAGCG
CCACGCTTCCCGAAGGGAGAAAGGCGGACAGGTATCCGGTAAGCGGCAGGGTCGGAACAGGAGAGCGCAC
GAGGGAGCTTCCAGGGGGAAACGCCTGGTATCTTTATAGTCCTGTCGGGTTTCGCCACCTCTGACTTGAG
CGTCGATTTTTGTGATGCTCGTCAGGGGGGCGGAGCCTATGGAAAAACGCCAGCAACGCGGCCTTTTTAC
GGTTCCTGGCCTTTTGCTGGCCTTTTGCTCACATGTTCTTTCCTGCGTTATCCCCTGATTCTGTGGATAA
CCGTATTACCGCCTTTGAGTGAGCTGATACCGCTCGCCGCAGCCGAACGACCGAGCGCAGCGAGTCAGTG
AGCGAGGAAGCGGAAGAGCGCCCAATACGCAAACCGCCTCTCCCCGCGCGTTGGCCGATTCATTAATGCA
GCTGGCACGACAGGTTTCCCGACTGGAAAGCGGGCAGTGAGCGCAACGCAATTAATGTGAGTTAGCTCAC
TCATTAGGCACCCCAGGCTTTACACTTTATGCTTCCGGCTCGTATGTTGTGTGGAATTGTGAGCGGATAA
CAATTTCACACAGGAAACAGCTATGACCATGATTACGCCAAGCTCTAGCTAGAGGTCGACGGTATACAGA
CATGATAAGATACATTGATGAGTTTGGACAAACCACAACTAGAATGCAGTGAAAAAAATGCTTTATTTGT
GAAATTTGTGATGCTATTGCTTTATTTGTAACCATTATAAGCTGCAATAAACAAGTTGGGGTGGGCGAAG
AACTCCAGCATGAGATCCCCGCGCTGGAGGATCATCCAGCCGGCGTCCCGGAAAACGATTCCGAAGCCCA
ACCTTTCATAGAAGGCGGCGGTGGAATCGAAATCTCGTAGTACGTGCTATTCCTTTGCCCTCGGACGAGT
GCTGGGGCGTCGGTTTCCACTATCGGCGAGTACTTCTACACAGCCATCGGTCCAGACGGCCGCGCTTCTG
CGGGCGATTTGTGTACGCCCGACAGTCCCGGCTCCGGATCGGACGATTGCGTCGCATCGACCCTGCGCCC
AAGCTGCATCATCGAAATTGCCGTCAACCAAGCTCTGATAGAGTTGGTCAAGACCAATGCGGAGCATATA
CGCCCGGAGCCGCGGCGATCCTGCAAGCTCCGGATGCCTCCGCTCGAAGTAGCGCGTCTGCTGCTCCATA
CAAGCCAACCACGGCCTCCAGAAGAAGATGTTGGCGACCTCGTATTGGGAATCCCCGAACATCGCCTCGC
TCCAGTCAATGACCGCTGTTATGCGGCCATTGTCCGTCAGGACATTGTTGGAGCCGAAATCCGCGTGCAC
GAGGTGCCGGACTTCGGGGCAGTCCTCGGCCCAAAGCATCAGCTCATCGAGAGCCTGCGCGACGGACGCA
CTGACGGTGTCGTCCATCACAGTTTGCCAGTGATACACATGGGGATCAGCAATCGCGCATATGAAATCAC
GCCATGTAGTGTATTGACCGATTCCTTGCGGTCCGAATGGGCCGAACCCGCTCGTCTGGCTAAGATCGGC
CGCAGCGATCGCATCCATGGCCTCCGCGACCGGCTGCAGAACAGCGGGCAGTTCGGTTTCAGGCAGGTCT
TGCAACGTGACACCCTGTGCACGGCGGGAGATGCAATAGGTCAGGCTCTCGCTGAATTCCCCAATGTCAA
GCACTTCCGGAATCGGGAGCGCGGCCGATGCAAAGTGCCGATAAACATAACGATCTTTGTAGAAACCATC
GGCGCAGCTATTTACCCGCAGGACATATCCACGCCCTCCTACATCGAAGCTGAAAGCACGAGATTCTTCG
CCCTCCGAGAGCTGCATCAGGTCGGAGACGCTGTCGAACTTTTCGATCAGAAACTTCTCGACAGACGTCG
CGGTGAGTTCAGGCTTTTTGGCCAAGGAAGTTCCTATACTTTCTAGAGAATAGGAACTTCGGAATAGGAA
CTTCTAGGTACGTGAACCATCACCCT
[91 nt withheld, positions 5277-5367]
G
[124 nt withheld, positions 5369-5492]
GGGGATACCCCCTAGAGCCCCAGCTGGTTCTTTCCGCCTCAGAAGCCATAGAGCCCACCGCATCCCCAGA
ACATCGATAGATCTCCATAGAGCCCACCGCATCCCCAGCATGCCTGCTATTGTCTTCCCAATCCTCCCCC
TTGCTGTCCTGCCCCACCCCACCCCCCAGAATAGAATGACACCTACTCAGACAATGCGATGCAATTTCCT
CATTTTATTAGGAAAGGACAGTGGGAGTGGCACCTTCCAGGGTCAAGGAAGGCACGGGGGAGGGGCAAAC
AACAGATGGCTGGCAACTAGAAGGCACAGTCGAGGCTGATCAGCGGGTTTAAACTCAATGATGATTATGA
TGATGGTCGACGGCGCTATTCAGATCCTCTTCTGAGATGAGTTTTTGTTCGGGCCCTCCTCGAGCGGCTC
AGGGCGTGAGTGAGAACTGGTCCTGCTCGGTGGGCTTCTCCACCCAGGCCCCCAGCCCCGCCTTGATGAA
GGCTGTGAACAGACGCGCCTTGGCGGCCTGGTACTCCTTTGCCGCCAGCTTGGACTCATGGTACACGTTG
GGTTTGGTAATCTTGGAGCGTAGTAAGTGGGAGGGAACCTTGCCGTGCACACGCATCCAGCGACAGTACA
ACGCGTGCTTACACAGGCGGGACGCGCGGCCCAGCTCATCCTTCCCAGTCGTGGCGTTGATGACCTCAAT
AGCGGAGTCGCCTACCGTCCAGTTGACACTGAAGTTGGGGGCCTTCCCTGGCTGCCGTGCTTCTGCATTG
CTGATGCCACTGAGCAAAGGCTTGTTGAGGGTGTAGAGAGGTGGCAGGTCCTCTATGTTGGAGATCCGCT
GGTACATGGCCCTGGAAAGGTGGTCCCCGTGGTAAAGGCTGCCCAGGATGATGCTCGAGAAGTAAATGGG
CTCCACGAAAATGCTGAGCAGGGATCCCTGGATGCCCACCACGTTCCAGCGTGCAATCTTGTCACTGCAG
GACATGGTGAGCAGCCGCTCCCCTTGCAGCACCCCGTCCCACGCTTGGATGCTCGCATTGGAGCGCACTG
GAATCGTCCCCTGACCAGACTCTATTTTGGTCCGTAGCTGTCCTCTTGCTTTACGATTTGGGTGTCTATC
TGCTGGTTCTTCCAGGATTGGCTCATGTGGTGAGAAGATTCTGGCATCTCCACAGGGAGAGGTGCTGATG
TACAGATGAAACTGGACATTCTCCTTCAGCCTAAACCCCCCTCGCTCTGATTTCTGAAAGATGGATCTTT
TTTGATCATCTTTGTTATTTAAGTAAAGCTCAAGTTGTGTATAAAGAAATCTGAGCAAGGATCTCCGAGA
TATTATTTCTGCATGGCAGTCATTTAATGCAAGGCCACGATCACTCATGTATTCACCATTAATACATTTT
GTTCCTGTAGAAACACTTATCACCTTGGCATCTTTAACATCTGTGCCTGTTGTCATGACGACTCCAGCCA
GCACTTTTCTGCGAGCGTGAGGGGAGGAGAAGTTGTCGGTCAGGTCACCAAACTTACCCAGGACCAGGCG
TGAGACAGCGTCAGCTAAAACCTGCGGTAAATGCAGCTGAAGACCCTCACTGGGAATAGGCTGGCGAGAT
GGCGTTTGATCCAAGTGCAAAGCACCGGTACCCGATGAAGTGTCCTTGGCCAGGGAGGAGCTGGCGGTGG
TGCAGGACTCATCTTGGGGACCCAGGCTGGGTGGGGTGCGTCCCCGGGCGCAACAGAGAAGACTCCGCAG
CTCGGAGCTAACACTGGAGGAGAAAGAGGCGTAAATCCAAGGATTGGTACAGCTATTCAGTGAAGCGAGA
AGCATGAGCAGAACGAATGGAGCACCTTCCAGGGGTGCTTCGGGGTCCCAGGCCGCCCAGAGCTGCACCA
AAAAAAACGGGGCCCAGCAAAGAACGTAAACGACGACGATGACCAGTGTCATGCGTACGGTCTTAGCTAC
CGCAGCTGATACGTGGGCGCCTTCGCCTGGAGAGCCAGTCCTTCGACCCCGTCTTCTTCCACCAGGGCGC
TCGCTTGGCCCAGGAACCAAGGAGGCGTGTATTTCTCTGAATATCAGGACCTGGCATGCGGCGATCCCCA
GG
